>Addgene plasmid #153243 | pDGE334 | addgene full sequence | sequence record 305787 | Addgene NGS Result
TCGCGCGTTTCGGTGATGACGGTGAAAACCTCTGACACATGCAGCTCCCGGAGACGGTCACAGCTTGTCT
GTAAGCGGATGCCGGGAGCAGACAAGCCCGTCAGGGCGCGTCAGCGGGTGTTGGCGGGTGTCGGGGCTGG
CTTAACTATGCGGCATCAGAGCAGATTGTACTGAGAGTGCACCATATGCGGTGTGAAATACCGCACAGAT
GCGTAAGGAGAAAATACCGCATCAGGCGCCATTCGCCATTCAGGCTGCGCAACTGTTGGGAAGGGCGATC
GGTGCGGGCCTCTTCGCTATTACGCCAGCTGGCGAAAGGGGGATGTGCTGCAAGGCGATTAAGTTGGGTA
ACGCCAGGGTTTTCCCAGTCACGACGTTGTAAAACGACGGCCAGTGAATTCGAGCTCGGTACCTCGCGAA
TGCATCTAGATTTGGTCTCACCCTTAAGTTGAAAACAATCTTCAAAAGTCCCACATCGCTTAGATAAGAA
AACGAAGCTGAGTTTATATACAGCTAGAGTCGAAGTAGTGATTGAAGTCTTCTGAGACGTTGATCGGCAC
GTAAGAGGTTCCAACTTTCACCATAATGAAATAAGATCACTACCGGGCGTATTTTTTGAGTTATCGAGAT
TTTCAGGAGCTAAGGAAGCTAAAATGGAGAAAAAAATCACTGGATATACCACCGTTGATATATCCCAATG
GCATCGTAAAGAACATTTTGAGGCATTTCAGTCAGTTGCTCAATGTACCTATAACCAGACCGTTCAGCTG
GATATTACGGCCTTTTTAAAGACCGTAAAGAAAAATAAGCACAAGTTTTATCCGGCCTTTATTCACATTC
TTGCCCGCCTGATGAATGCTCATCCGGAATTCCGTATGGCAATGAAAGACGGTGAGCTGGTGATATGGGA
TAGTGTTCACCCTTGTTACACCGTTTTCCATGAGCAAACTGAAACGTTTTCATCGCTCTGGAGTGAATAC
CACGACGATTTCCGGCAGTTTCTACACATATATTCGCAAGATGTGGCGTGTTACGGTGAAAACCTGGCCT
ATTTCCCTAAAGGGTTTATTGAGAATATGTTTTTCGTCTCAGCCAATCCCTGGGTGAGTTTCACCAGTTT
TGATTTAAACGTGGCCAATATGGACAACTTCTTCGCCCCCGTTTTCACCATGGGCAAATATTATACGCAA
GGCGACAAGGTGCTGATGCCGCTGGCGATTCAGGTTCATCATGCCGTTTGTGATGGCTTCCATGTCGGCA
GAATGCTTAATGAATTACAACAGTACTGCGATGAGTGGCAGGGGGGGCGTAAACGCCGCGTGGATCCGGC
TTACTAAAAGCCAGATAACAGTATGCGTATTTGCGCGCTGATTTTTGCGGTATAAGAATATATACTGATA
TGTATACCCGAAGTATGTCAAAAAGAGGTATGCTATGAAGCAGCGTATTACAGTGACAGTTGACAGCGAC
AGCTATCAGTTGCTCAAGGCATATATGATGTCAATATCTCCGGTCTGGTAAGCACAACCATGCAGAATGA
AGCCCGTCGTCTGCGTGCCGAACGCTGGAAAGCGGAAAATCAGGAAGGGATGGCTGAGGTCGCCCGGTTT
ATTGAAATGAACGGCTCTTTTGCTGACGAGAACAGGGGCTGGTGAAATGCAGTTTAAGGTTTACACCTAT
AAAAGAGAGAGCCGTTATCGTCTGTTTGTGGATGTACAGAGTGATATTATTGACACGCCCGGGCGACGGA
TGGTGATCCCCCTGGCCAGTGCACGTCTGCTGTCAGATAAAGTCTCCCGTGAACTTTACCCGGTGGTGCA
TATCGGGGATGAAAGCTGGCGCATGATGACCACCGATATGGCCAGTGTGCCGGTTTCCGTTATCGGGGAA
GAAGTGGCTGATCTCAGCCACCGCGAAAATGACATCAAAAACGCCATTAACCTGATGTTCTGGGGAATAT
AAATGTCAGGCTCCCTTATACACAGCCAGTCGAAGACTTGTTTCAGAGCTATGCTGGAAACAGCATAGCA
AGTTGAAATAAGGCTAGTCCGTTATCAACTTGAAAAAGTGGCACCGAGTCGGTGCTTTTTTTTGCTTAGA
GACCTTATCGGATCCCGGGCCCGTCGACTGCAGAGGCCTGCATGCAAGCTTGGCGTAATCATGGTCATAG
CTGTTTCCTGTGTGAAATTGTTATCCGCTCACAATTCCACACAACATACGAGCCGGAAGCATAAAGTGTA
AAGCCTGGGGTGCCTAATGAGTGAGCTAACTCACATTAATTGCGTTGCGCTCACTGCCCGCTTTCCAGTC
GGGAAACCTGTCGTGCCAGCTGCATTAATGAATCGGCCAACGCGCGGGGAGAGGCGGTTTGCGTATTGGG
CGCTCTTCCGCTTCCTCGCTCACTGACTCGCTGCGCTCGGTCGTTCGGCTGCGGCGAGCGGTATCAGCTC
ACTCAAAGGCGGTAATACGGTTATCCACAGAATCAGGGGATAACGCAGGAAAGAACATGTGAGCAAAAGG
CCAGCAAAAGGCCAGGAACCGTAAAAAGGCCGCGTTGCTGGCGTTTTTCCATAGGCTCCGCCCCCCTGAC
GAGCATCACAAAAATCGACGCTCAAGTCAGAGGTGGCGAAACCCGACAGGACTATAAAGATACCAGGCGT
TTCCCCCTGGAAGCTCCCTCGTGCGCTCTCCTGTTCCGACCCTGCCGCTTACCGGATACCTGTCCGCCTT
TCTCCCTTCGGGAAGCGTGGCGCTTTCTCATAGCTCACGCTGTAGGTATCTCAGTTCGGTGTAGGTCGTT
CGCTCCAAGCTGGGCTGTGTGCACGAACCCCCCGTTCAGCCCGACCGCTGCGCCTTATCCGGTAACTATC
GTCTTGAGTCCAACCCGGTAAGACACGACTTATCGCCACTGGCAGCAGCCACTGGTAACAGGATTAGCAG
AGCGAGGTATGTAGGCGGTGCTACAGAGTTCTTGAAGTGGTGGCCTAACTACGGCTACACTAGAAGAACA
GTATTTGGTATCTGCGCTCTGCTGAAGCCAGTTACCTTCGGAAAAAGAGTTGGTAGCTCTTGATCCGGCA
AACAAACCACCGCTGGTAGCGGTGGTTTTTTTGTTTGCAAGCAGCAGATTACGCGCAGAAAAAAAGGATC
TCAAGAAGATCCTTTGATCTTTTCTACGGGGTCTGACGCTCAGTGGAACGAAAACTCACGTTAAGGGATT
TTGGTCATGAGATTATCAAAAAGGATCTTCACCTAGATCCTTTTAAATTAAAAATGAAGTTTTAAATCAA
TCTAAAGTATATATGAGTAAACTTGGTCTGACAGTTACCAATGCTTAATCAGTGAGGCACCTATCTCAGC
GATCTGTCTATTTCGTTCATCCATAGTTGCCTGACTCCCCGTCGTGTAGATAACTACGATACGGGAGGGC
TTACCATCTGGCCCCAGTGCTGCAATGATACCGCGAGATCCACGCTCACCGGCTCCAGATTTATCAGCAA
TAAACCAGCCAGCCGGAAGGGCCGAGCGCAGAAGTGGTCCTGCAACTTTATCCGCCTCCATCCAGTCTAT
TAATTGTTGCCGGGAAGCTAGAGTAAGTAGTTCGCCAGTTAATAGTTTGCGCAACGTTGTTGCCATTGCT
ACAGGCATCGTGGTGTCACGCTCGTCGTTTGGTATGGCTTCATTCAGCTCCGGTTCCCAACGATCAAGGC
GAGTTACATGATCCCCCATGTTGTGCAAAAAAGCGGTTAGCTCCTTCGGTCCTCCGATCGTTGTCAGAAG
TAAGTTGGCCGCAGTGTTATCACTCATGGTTATGGCAGCACTGCATAATTCTCTTACTGTCATGCCATCC
GTAAGATGCTTTTCTGTGACTGGTGAGTACTCAACCAAGTCATTCTGAGAATAGTGTATGCGGCGACCGA
GTTGCTCTTGCCCGGCGTCAATACGGGATAATACCGCGCCACATAGCAGAACTTTAAAAGTGCTCATCAT
TGGAAAACGTTCTTCGGGGCGAAAACTCTCAAGGATCTTACCGCTGTTGAGATCCAGTTCGATGTAACCC
ACTCGTGCACCCAACTGATCTTCAGCATCTTTTACTTTCACCAGCGTTTCTGGGTGAGCAAAAACAGGAA
GGCAAAATGCCGCAAAAAAGGGAATAAGGGCGACACGGAAATGTTGAATACTCATACTCTTCCTTTTTCA
ATATTATTGAAGCATTTATCAGGGTTATTGTCTCATGAGCGGATACATATTTGAATGTATTTAGAAAAAT
AAACAAATAGGGGTTCCGCGCACATTTCCCCGAAAAGTGCCACCTGACGTCTAAGAAACCATTATTATCA
TGACATTAACCTATAAAAATAGGCGTATCACGAGGCCCTTTCGTC
Features (pLannotate 1.2.2; 16 found; start..end, strand, type, name):
    137..236     +  misc_feature   bom (fragment): basis of mobility region from pBR322
    242..399     -  CDS            lacZα (fragment): LacZα fragment of β-galactosidase; lacZ fragment
    462..478     +  promoter       AtU6 promoter (fragment): consensus promoter from the three Arabidopsis U6 snRNA genes (Waibel and Filipowicz, 1990; Nekrasov et al., 2013)
    551..653     +  promoter       cat promoter: promoter of the E. coli cat gene encoding chloramphenicol acetyltransferase
    654..1312    +  CDS            CmR: chloramphenicol acetyltransferase; cat; confers resistance to chloramphenicol
   1494..1652    +  CDS            ccdA (fragment): CCDA_ECO57 - Also known as H, letA. Experimental evidence at protein level: Swiss-Prot protein existence level 1. Antitoxin component of a type II toxin-antitoxin (TA) system which inhibits the post-segregational killing (PSK) of plasmid-free cells, also referred to as a plasmid addiction system. Binds to and blocks the activity of CcdB; will also remove bound CcdB protein from the CcdB-GyrA complex by forming a CcdA-CcdB complex, a process termed rejuvenation. Functions as a transcriptional corepressor for the ccdAB operon, repression also requires CcdB (By similarity). From Escherichia coli
   1657..1959    +  CDS            ccdB: CCDB_ECOLI - Also known as G, letB, letD. Experimental evidence at protein level: Swiss-Prot protein existence level 1. Toxic component of a type II toxin-antitoxin (TA) system, functioning in plasmid maintainence. Responsible for the post- segregational killing (PSK) of plasmid-free cells, also referred to as a plasmid addiction system. Half-life of over 2 hours. Cell killing by CcdB is accompanied by filamentation, defects in chromosome and plasmid segregation, defects in cell division, formation of anucleate cells, decreased DNA synthesis and plasmid loss. Interferes with the activity of DN
   2018..2085    +  misc_RNA       tracrRNA (fragment): trans-activating CRISPR RNA for the Streptococcus pyogenes CRISPR/Cas9 system
   2188..2204    -  protein_bind   lac operator: The lac repressor binds to the lac operator to inhibit transcription in E. coli. This inhibition can be relieved by adding lactose or isopropyl-β-D-thiogalactopyranoside (IPTG). lac repressor encoded by lacI
   2212..2242    -  promoter       lac promoter: promoter for the E. coli lac operon
   2257..2278    -  protein_bind   CAP binding site: CAP binding activates transcription in the presence of cAMP. E. coli catabolite activator protein
   2291..2383    -  CDS            lacI (fragment): lac repressor; lacI; The lac repressor binds to the lac operator to inhibit transcription in E. coli. This inhibition can be relieved by adding lactose or isopropyl-β-D-thiogalactopyranoside (IPTG).
   2566..3154    -  rep_origin     ori: high-copy-number ColE1/pMB1/pBR322/pUC origin of replication
   3325..4185    -  CDS            AmpR: β-lactamase; bla; confers resistance to ampicillin, carbenicillin, and related antibiotics
   4186..4290    -  promoter       AmpR promoter: bla
   4385..35      +  CDS            rop (fragment) (across the origin): Rop protein, which maintains plasmids at low copy number; rop
