[The description below was written by a language model from this plasmid's Addgene catalogue record and pLannotate feature annotations shown in this document.]
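Description:
pDGE334 is an empty CRISPR shuttle vector (designated an "M2E" module) built on a pUC57-BsaI backbone and used to assemble single guide RNA transcriptional units for plant genome editing. It is a high-copy E. coli plasmid of about 4.4 kb, replicating from a ColE1/pUC-type origin and carrying an ampicillin resistance gene (β-lactamase with its own promoter). Remnants of the lacZα/lac promoter region, plus short bom, rop and lacI fragments, are backbone leftovers with no evident functional role in the design.

The working part of the plasmid is an Arabidopsis thaliana U6 snRNA promoter, a Pol III promoter suited to driving small RNAs in plants. The annotation software detected only a short fragment of it. A fragment matching the Streptococcus pyogenes Cas9 tracrRNA lies downstream and presumably represents the sgRNA scaffold. Between the two sits a negative-selection stuffer consisting of a chloramphenicol acetyltransferase gene with its cat promoter, a partial ccdA and an intact ccdB toxin gene. Because ccdB kills standard E. coli strains, the uncut vector is maintained in a ccdB-tolerant strain under chloramphenicol plus ampicillin selection. According to the record, hybridized oligonucleotides encoding a guide sequence are cloned into the vector. This most likely replaces the CmR/ccdB cassette, so that only recombinant plasmids survive in ordinary hosts, and joins promoter, spacer and scaffold into a complete sgRNA unit.

The record does not name the restriction enzymes used or define the M2E position. The associated publication concerns highly multiplexed editing in Nicotiana benthamiana and Arabidopsis, which suggests that finished units from shuttle vectors of this kind are combined into multi-guide arrays in a recipient vector.
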