Addgene plasmid #153243: pDGE334
Purpose: (Empty Backbone) M2E shuttle vector containing the Arabidopsis thaliana U6 promoter for preparation of single guide RNA transcriptional units by cloning of hybridized oligonucleotides.
Depositing lab: Johannes Stuttmann. Depositing organization: Martin-Luther-Universitaet Halle-Wittenberg. Publication: Highly efficient multiplex editing: One-shot generation of 8x Nicotiana benthamiana and 12x Arabidopsis mutants. Stuttmann J, Barthel K, Martin P, Ordon J, Erickson JL, Herr R, Ferik F, Kretschmer C, Berner T, Keilwagen J, Marillonnet S, Bonas U. Plant J. 2021 Feb 12. doi: 10.1111/tpj.15197. PubMed 33577114.
Backbone
  Vector backbone: pUC57-BsaI
  Backbone size (bp): 2700
  Vector type: CRISPR
  Selectable markers: ccdB
Growth in bacteria
  Bacterial resistance: Chloramphenicol and Ampicillin, 25 & 100 μg/mL
  Growth temperature: 37°C
  Growth strain: ccdB Survival
  Copy number: High Copy
Gene/Insert
  Gene/Insert name: None
Terms and licenses: Academic/Nonprofit Terms; Industry Terms: Not Available to Industry
Depositor comments: Please visit https://www.biorxiv.org/content/10.1101/2020.03.31.018671v2 for bioRxiv preprint.
How to cite: pDGE334 was a gift from Johannes Stuttmann (Addgene plasmid # 153243 ; http://n2t.net/addgene:153243 ; RRID:Addgene_153243)
